LOCUS       Exported 3846 bp ds-DNA circular SYN 12-MAY-2021
DEFINITION  Expresses Protein A and Protein G IgG binding domains fused to
            micrococcal nuclease for purposes of CUT.
ACCESSION   .
VERSION     .
KEYWORDS    pAG/MNase
SOURCE      synthetic DNA construct
  ORGANISM  synthetic DNA construct
REFERENCE   1 (bases 1 to 3846)
  AUTHORS   Meers MP, Bryson TD, Henikoff JG, Henikoff S
  TITLE     Improved CUT
  JOURNAL   Elife. 2019 Jun 24;8. pii: 46314. doi: 10.7554/eLife.46314.
  PUBMED    31232687
REFERENCE   2 (bases 1 to 3846)
  AUTHORS   .
  TITLE     Direct Submission
  JOURNAL   Exported May 12, 2021 from SnapGene Server 1.1.58
            http://www.snapgene.com
FEATURES             Location/Qualifiers
     source          1..3846
                     /organism="synthetic DNA construct"
                     /mol_type="other DNA"
     CDS             365..1159
                     /codon_start=1
                     /gene="aph(3')-II (or nptII)"
                     /product="aminoglycoside phosphotransferase from Tn5"
                     /label=NeoR/KanR
                     /note="confers resistance to neomycin, kanamycin, and G418
                     (Geneticin(R))"
                     /translation="MIEQDGLHAGSPAAWVERLFGYDWAQQTIGCSDAAVFRLSAQGRP
                     VLFVKTDLSGALNELQDEAARLSWLATTGVPCAAVLDVVTEAGRDWLLLGEVPGQDLLS
                     SHLAPAEKVSIMADAMRRLHTLDPATCPFDHQAKHRIERARTRMEAGLVDQDDLDEEHQ
                     GLAPAELFARLKARMPDGEDLVVTHGDACLPNIMVENGRFSGFIDCGRLGVADRYQDIA
                     LATRDIAEELGGEWADRFLVLYGIAAPDSQRIAFYRLLDEFF"
     primer_bind     complement(419..438)
                     /label=Neo-R
                     /note="Neomycin resistance gene, reverse primer"
     primer_bind     1029..1048
                     /label=Neo-F
                     /note="Neomycin resistance gene, forward primer"
     rep_origin      1443..2031
                     /direction=RIGHT
                     /label=ori
                     /note="high-copy-number ColE1/pMB1/pBR322/pUC origin of
                     replication"
     primer_bind     1932..1951
                     /label=pBR322ori-F
                     /note="pBR322 origin, forward primer"
     primer_bind     2185..2202
                     /label=L4440
                     /note="L4440 vector, forward primer"
     protein_bind    2319..2340
                     /label=CAP binding site
                     /bound_moiety="E. coli catabolite activator protein"
                     /note="CAP binding activates transcription in the presence
                     of cAMP."
     promoter        2355..2385
                     /label=lac promoter
                     /note="promoter for the E. coli lac operon"
     protein_bind    2393..2409
                     /label=lac operator
                     /bound_moiety="lac repressor encoded by lacI"
                     /note="The lac repressor binds to the lac operator to
                     inhibit transcription in E. coli. This inhibition can be
                     relieved by adding lactose or
                     isopropyl-beta-D-thiogalactopyranoside (IPTG)."
     primer_bind     2398..2420
                     /label=M13/pUC Reverse
                     /note="In lacZ gene"
     primer_bind     2417..2433
                     /label=M13 rev
                     /note="common sequencing primer, one of multiple similar
                     variants"
     primer_bind     2417..2433
                     /label=M13 Reverse
                     /note="In lacZ gene. Also called M13-rev"
     CDS             2447..2872
                     /codon_start=1
                     /product="immunoglobulin binding domains of Staphylocuccus
                     aureus protein A"
                     /label=protein A
                     /translation="SLKDDPSQSANLLSEAKKLNESQAPKADNKFNKEQQNAFYEILHL
                     PNLNEEQRNGFIQSLKDDPSQSANLLAEAKKLNDAQAPKADNKFNKEQQNAFYEILHLP
                     NLTEEQRNGFIQSLKDDPSVSKEILAEAKKLNDAQAPK"
     CDS             2873..3082
                     /codon_start=1
                     /product="immunoglobulin binding domain of Streptoccocus
                     protein G"
                     /label=protein G
                     /translation="TTYKLVINGKTLKGETTTEAVDAETAERHFKQYANDNGVDGEWTY
                     DDATKTFTVTEKPEVIDASELTPAV"
     CDS             3101..3547
                     /codon_start=1
                     /product="micrococcal nuclease from Staphylococcus aureus"
                     /label=MNase
                     /translation="ATSTKKLHKEPATLIKAIDGDTVKLMYKGQPMTFRLLLVDTPETK
                     HPKKGVEKYGPEASAFTKKMVENAKKIEVEFDKGQRTDKYGRGLAYIYADGKMVNEALV
                     RQGLAKVAYVYKPNNTHEQHLRKSEAQAKKEKLNIWSEDNADSGQ"
     CDS             3593..3610
                     /codon_start=1
                     /product="6xHis affinity tag"
                     /label=6xHis
                     /translation="HHHHHH"
     CDS             3626..3652
                     /codon_start=1
                     /product="HA (human influenza hemagglutinin) epitope tag"
                     /label=HA
                     /translation="YPYDVPDYA"
     primer_bind     complement(3690..3707)
                     /label=M13 Forward
                     /note="In lacZ gene. Also called M13-F20 or M13 (-21)
                     Forward"
     primer_bind     complement(3690..3706)
                     /label=M13 fwd
                     /note="common sequencing primer, one of multiple similar
                     variants"
     primer_bind     complement(3699..3721)
                     /label=M13/pUC Forward
                     /note="In lacZ gene"
ORIGIN
        1 cgataagcta gcttcacgct gccgcaagca ctcagggcgc aagggctgct aaaggaagcg
       61 gaacacgtag aaagccagtc cgcagaaacg gtgctgaccc cggatgaatg tcagctactg
      121 ggctatctgg acaagggaaa acgcaagcgc aaagagaaag caggtagctt gcagtgggct
      181 tacatggcga tagctagact gggcggtttt atggacagca agcgaaccgg aattgccagc
      241 tggggcgccc tctggtaagg ttgggaagcc ctgcaaagta aactggatgg ctttcttgcc
      301 gccaaggatc tgatggcgca ggggatcaag atctgatcaa gagacaggat gaggatcgtt
      361 tcgcatgatt gaacaagatg gattgcacgc aggttctccg gccgcttggg tggagaggct
      421 attcggctat gactgggcac aacagacaat cggctgctct gatgccgccg tgttccggct
      481 gtcagcgcag gggcgcccgg ttctttttgt caagaccgac ctgtccggtg ccctgaatga
      541 actccaagac gaggcagcgc ggctatcgtg gctggccacg acgggcgttc cttgcgcagc
      601 tgtgctcgac gttgtcactg aagcgggaag ggactggctg ctattgggcg aagtgccggg
      661 gcaggatctc ctgtcatctc accttgctcc tgccgagaaa gtatccatca tggctgatgc
      721 aatgcggcgg ctgcatacgc ttgatccggc tacctgccca ttcgaccacc aagcgaaaca
      781 tcgcatcgag cgagcacgta ctcggatgga agccggtctt gtcgatcagg atgatctgga
      841 cgaagagcat caggggctcg cgccagccga actgttcgcc aggctcaagg cgcggatgcc
      901 cgacggcgag gatctcgtcg tgacccatgg cgatgcctgc ttgccgaata tcatggtgga
      961 aaatggccgc ttttctggat tcatcgactg tggccggctg ggtgtggcgg accgctatca
     1021 ggacatagcg ttggctaccc gtgatattgc tgaagagctt ggcggcgaat gggctgaccg
     1081 cttcctcgtg ctttacggta tcgccgctcc cgattcgcag cgcatcgcct tctatcgcct
     1141 tcttgacgag ttcttctgag cgggactctg gggttcgaaa tgaccgacca agcgacgccc
     1201 aacctgccat cacgagattt cgattccacc gccgccttct atgaaaggtt gggcttcgga
     1261 atcgttttcc gggacgccgg ctggatgatc ctccagcgcg gggatctcat gctggagttc
     1321 ttcgcccacc ccaaaaggat ctaggtgaag atcctttttg ataatctcat gaccaaaatc
     1381 ccttaacgtg agttttcgtt ccactgagcg tcagaccccg tagaaaagat caaaggatct
     1441 tcttgagatc ctttttttct gcgcgtaatc tgctgcttgc aaacaaaaaa accaccgcta
     1501 ccagcggtgg tttgtttgcc ggatcaagag ctaccaactc tttttccgaa ggtaactggc
     1561 ttcagcagag cgcagatacc aaatactgtt cttctagtgt agccgtagtt aggccaccac
     1621 ttcaagaact ctgtagcacc gcctacatac ctcgctctgc taatcctgtt accagtggct
     1681 gctgccagtg gcgataagtc gtgtcttacc gggttggact caagacgata gttaccggat
     1741 aaggcgcagc ggtcgggctg aacggggggt tcgtgcacac agcccagctt ggagcgaacg
     1801 acctacaccg aactgagata cctacagcgt gagctatgag aaagcgccac gcttcccgaa
     1861 gggagaaagg cggacaggta tccggtaagc ggcagggtcg gaacaggaga gcgcacgagg
     1921 gagcttccag ggggaaacgc ctggtatctt tatagtcctg tcgggtttcg ccacctctga
     1981 cttgagcgtc gatttttgtg atgctcgtca ggggggcgga gcctatggaa aaacgccagc
     2041 aacgcggcct ttttacggtt cctggccttt tgctggcctt ttgctcacat gttctttcct
     2101 gcgttatccc ctgattctgt ggataaccgt attaccgcct ttgagtgagc tgataccgct
     2161 cgccgcagcc gaacgaccga gcgcagcgag tcagtgagcg aggaagcgga agagcgccca
     2221 atacgcaaac cgcctctccc cgcgcgttgg ccgattcatt aatgcagctg gcacgacagg
     2281 tttcccgact ggaaagcggg cagtgagcgc aacgcaatta atgtgagtta gctcactcat
     2341 taggcacccc aggctttaca ctttatgctt ccggctcgta tgttgtgtgg aattgtgagc
     2401 ggataacaat ttcacacagg aaacagctat gaccatgatt acgccaagct taaaagatga
     2461 cccaagccaa agtgctaacc tattgtcaga agctaaaaag ttaaatgaat ctcaagcacc
     2521 gaaagcggat aacaaattca acaaagaaca acaaaatgct ttctatgaaa tcttacattt
     2581 acctaactta aacgaagaac aacgcaatgg tttcatccaa agcctaaaag atgacccaag
     2641 ccaaagcgct aaccttttag cagaagctaa aaagctaaat gatgctcaag caccaaaagc
     2701 tgacaacaaa ttcaacaaag aacaacaaaa tgctttctat gaaattttac atttacctaa
     2761 cttaactgaa gaacaacgta acggcttcat ccaaagcctt aaagacgatc cttcagtgag
     2821 caaagaaatt ttagcagaag ctaaaaagct aaacgatgct caagcaccaa aaacaactta
     2881 taaattagtc atcaacggga aaacgctgaa gggtgaaacc acgacagagg ccgtagatgc
     2941 ggagacagcg gagcgccact ttaagcaata cgcgaatgat aacggtgtag acggcgagtg
     3001 gacctacgac gacgcgacaa agacctttac cgtcacggag aaacctgagg ttatcgacgc
     3061 gtctgagttg acgccagccg tagatgacga taaagaattc gcaacttcaa ctaaaaaatt
     3121 acataaagaa cctgcgactt taattaaagc gattgatggt gatacggtta aattaatgta
     3181 caaaggtcaa ccaatgacat tcagactatt attggtcgac acacctgaaa caaagcatcc
     3241 taaaaaaggt gtagagaaat atggtcctga agcaagtgca tttaccaaaa aaatggtaga
     3301 aaatgcaaag aaaattgaag tcgaattcga caaaggtcaa agaactgata aatatggacg
     3361 tgggctagcg tatatttatg ctgatggaaa aatggtaaac gaagctttag ttcgtcaagg
     3421 cttggctaaa gttgcttatg tttacaaacc taacaataca catgaacaac atttaagaaa
     3481 aagtgaagca caagcgaaaa aagagaaatt aaatatttgg agcgaagaca acgctgattc
     3541 aggtcaaggc ggtggtggct ctgggggcgg gggctcgggt ggtgggggct cacaccatca
     3601 ccatcaccat ggcggtggtg gctcttaccc atacgatgtt ccagattacg cttaatgagg
     3661 atccccgggt accgagctcg aattaattca ctggccgtcg ttttacaacg tcgtgactgg
     3721 gaaaaccctg gcgttaccca acttaatcgc cttgcagcac atcccccttt cgccagctgg
     3781 cgtaatagcg aagaggcccg caccgatcgc ccttcccaac agttgcgcag cctgaatggc
     3841 gaatgg
//
